>Addgene plasmid #148868 | pT7-MS2-HA-C1-HsZNF598_715-904_AH | depositor full sequence | sequence record 291316 | Full Sequence
TAGTTATTAATAGTAATCAATTACGGGGTCATTAGTTCATAGCCCATATATGGAGTTCCGCGTTACATAA
CTTACGGTAAATGGCCCGCCTGGCTGACCGCCCAACGACCCCCGCCCATTGACGTCAATAATGACGTATG
TTCCCATAGTAACGCCAATAGGGACTTTCCATTGACGTCAATGGGTGGAGTATTTACGGTAAACTGCCCA
CTTGGCAGTACATCAAGTGTATCATATGCCAAGTACGCCCCCTATTGACGTCAATGACGGTAAATGGCCC
GCCTGGCATTATGCCCAGTACATGACCTTATGGGACTTTCCTACTTGGCAGTACATCTACGTATTAGTCA
TCGCTATTACCATGGTGATGCGGTTTTGGCAGTACATCAATGGGCGTGGATAGCGGTTTGACTCACGGGG
ATTTCCAAGTCTCCACCCCATTGACGTCAATGGGAGTTTGTTTTGGCACCAAAATCAACGGGACTTTCCA
AAATGTCGTAACAACTCCGCCCCATTGACGCAAATGGGCGGTAGGCGTGTACGGTGGGAGGTCTATATAA
GCAGAGCTCTCTGGCTAACTAGAGAACCCACTGCTTACTGGCTTATCGAAATTAATACGACTCACTATAG
GGAGACCCAAGCTCTAGCGCTACCGGTCGCCACCATGGCTTCTAACTTTACTCAGTTCGTTCTCGTCGAC
AATGGCGGAACTGGCGACGTGACTGTCGCCCCAAGCAACTTCGCTAACGGGGTCGCTGAATGGATCAGCT
CTAACTCGCGATCACAGGCTTACAAAGTAACCTGTAGCGTTCGTCAGAGCTCTGCGCAGAATCGCAAATA
CACCATCAAAGTCGAGGTGCCTAAAGTGGCAACCCAGACTGTTGGTGGTGAAGAGCTTCCTGTAGCCGGA
TGGAGATCTTACTTAAATATGGAACTAACCATTCCAATTTTCGCCACGAATTCCGACTGCGAGCTTATTG
TTAAGGCAATGCAAGGTCTCCTAAAAGATGGAAACCCGATTCCCTCGGCCATCGCGGCCAACTCCGGCAT
CTACGGAGGTGGAGGTGGATCTGGTGGATCTCCTCCACATATGGCTTACCCATACGATGTTCCAGATTAC
GCTCCTCCATCTCGAGCTTCTGGCCTTCTGCCTAGCCCCCACCCGGCCTGTGTCCCCAGCCCCGCCACCA
CCACCACCACAAAAGCACCCAGGCTGCTGCCTGCCCCACGGGCGTACCTAGTCCCCGAGAACTTCCGGGA
GAGGAACCTTCAGCTCATCCAGTCCATCAGGGACTTCCTGCAGAGCGACGAGGCCCGCTTCAGCGAGTTC
AAGAGCCACTCAGGGGAGTTCAGACAGGGCCTGATCTCCGCAGCCCAGTATTACAAGAGTTGCCGGGACC
TGCTGGGGGAGAATTTCCAGAAGGTCTTTAATGAGCTGCTGGTCCTGCTGCCCGACACGGCCAAGCAGCA
GGAGCTCCTGTCTGCACACACGGACTTCTGCAACCGCGAGAAGCCTCTGAGCACCAAGTCCAAGAAGAAC
AAGAAGAGCGCGTGGCAGGCCACCACCCAGCAGGCGGGCCTGGACTGCCGTGTGTGCCCCACCTGCCAGC
AGGTGCTCGCGCATGGCGATGCCAGCAGCCACCAGGCGCTGCATGCTGCCCGGGACGACGACTTCCCCTC
CCTGCAAGCCATCGCCAGGATCATCACGTAGGGTACCGCGGGCCCGGGATCCACCGGATCTAGATAACTG
ATCATAATCAGCCATACCACATTTGTAGAGGTTTTACTTGCTTTAAAAAACCTCCCACACCTCCCCCTGA
ACCTGAAACATAAAATGAATGCAATTGTTGTTGTTAACTTGTTTATTGCAGCTTATAATGGTTACAAATA
AAGCAATAGCATCACAAATTTCACAAATAAAGCATTTTTTTCACTGCATTCTAGTTGTGGTTTGTCCAAA
CTCATCAATGTATCTTAACGCGTAAATTGTAAGCGTTAATATTTTGTTAAAATTCGCGTTAAATTTTTGT
TAAATCAGCTCATTTTTTAACCAATAGGCCGAAATCGGCAAAATCCCTTATAAATCAAAAGAATAGACCG
AGATAGGGT
[37 nt withheld, positions 2110-2146]
AAAGAACGTGGACTCCAACGTCAAAGG
[49 nt withheld, positions 2174-2222]
T
[91 nt withheld, positions 2224-2314]
G
[124 nt withheld, positions 2316-2439]
CAGGTGGCACTTTTCGGGGAAATGTGCGCGGAACCCCTATTTGTTTATTTTTCTAAATACATTCAAATAT
GTATCCGCTCATGAGACAATAACCCTGATAAATGCTTCAATAATATTGAAAAAGGAAGAGTCCTGAGGCG
GAAAGAACCAGCTGTGGAATGTGTGTCAGTTAGGGTGTGGAAAGTCCCCAGGCTCCCCAGCAGGCAGAAG
TATGCAAAGCATGCATCTCAATTAGTCAGCAACCAGGTGTGGAAAGTCCCCAGGCTCCCCAGCAGGCAGA
AGTATGCAAAGCATGCATCTCAATTAGTCAGCAACCATAGTCCCGCCCCTAACTCCGCCCATCCCGCCCC
TAACTCCGCCCAGTTCCGCCCATTCTCCGCCCCATGGCTGACTAATTTTTTTTATTTATGCAGAGGCCGA
GGCCGCCTCGGCCTCTGAGCTATTCCAGAAGTAGTGAGGAGGCTTTTTTGGAGGCCTAGGCTTTTGCAAA
GATCGATCAAGAGACAGGATGAGGATCGTTTCGCATGATTGAACAAGATGGATTGCACGCAGGTTCTCCG
GCCGCTTGGGTGGAGAGGCTATTCGGCTATGACTGGGCACAACAGACAATCGGCTGCTCTGATGCCGCCG
TGTTCCGGCTGTCAGCGCAGGGGCGCCCGGTTCTTTTTGTCAAGACCGACCTGTCCGGTGCCCTGAATGA
ACTGCAAGACGAGGCAGCGCGGCTATCGTGGCTGGCCACGACGGGCGTTCCTTGCGCAGCTGTGCTCGAC
GTTGTCACTGAAGCGGGAAGGGACTGGCTGCTATTGGGCGAAGTGCCGGGGCAGGATCTCCTGTCATCTC
ACCTTGCTCCTGCCGAGAAAGTATCCATCATGGCTGATGCAATGCGGCGGCTGCATACGCTTGATCCGGC
TACCTGCCCATTCGACCACCAAGCGAAACATCGCATCGAGCGAGCACGTACTCGGATGGAAGCCGGTCTT
GTCGATCAGGATGATCTGGACGAAGAGCATCAGGGGCTCGCGCCAGCCGAACTGTTCGCCAGGCTCAAGG
CGAGCATGCCCGACGGCGAGGATCTCGTCGTGACCCATGGCGATGCCTGCTTGCCGAATATCATGGTGGA
AAATGGCCGCTTTTCTGGATTCATCGACTGTGGCCGGCTGGGTGTGGCGGACCGCTATCAGGACATAGCG
TTGGCTACCCGTGATATTGCTGAAGAGCTTGGCGGCGAATGGGCTGACCGCTTCCTCGTGCTTTACGGTA
TCGCCGCTCCCGATTCGCAGCGCATCGCCTTCTATCGCCTTCTTGACGAGTTCTTCTGAGCGGGACTCTG
GGGTTCGAAATGACCGACCAAGCGACGCCCAACCTGCCATCACGAGATTTCGATTCCACCGCCGCCTTCT
ATGAAAGGTTGGGCTTCGGAATCGTTTTCCGGGACGCCGGCTGGATGATCCTCCAGCGCGGGGATCTCAT
GCTGGAGTTCTTCGCCCACCCTAGGGGGAGGCTAACTGAAACACGGAAGGAGACAATACCGGAAGGAACC
CGCGCTATGACGGCAATAAAAAGACAGAATAAAACGCACGGTGTTGGGTCGTTTGTTCATAAACGCGGGG
TTCGGTCCCAGGGCTGGCACTCTGTCGATACCCCACCGAGACCCCATTGGGGCCAATACGCCCGCGTTTC
TTCCTTTTCCCCACCCCACCCCCCAAGTTCGGGTGAAGGCCCAGGGCTCGCAGCCAACGTCGGGGCGGCA
GGCCCTGCCATAGCCTCAGGTTACTCATATATACTTTAGATTGATTTAAAACTTCATTTTTAATTTAAAA
GGATCTAGGTGAAGATCCTTTTTGATAATCTCATGACCAAAATCCCTTAACGTGAGTTTTCGTTCCACTG
AGCGTCAGACCCCGTAGAAAAGATCAAAGGATCTTCTTGAGATCCTTTTTTTCTGCGCGTAATCTGCTGC
TTGCAAACAAAAAAACCACCGCTACCAGCGGTGGTTTGTTTGCCGGATCAAGAGCTACCAACTCTTTTTC
CGAAGGTAACTGGCTTCAGCAGAGCGCAGATACCAAATACTGTCCTTCTAGTGTAGCCGTAGTTAGGCCA
CCACTTCAAGAACTCTGTAGCACCGCCTACATACCTCGCTCTGCTAATCCTGTTACCAGTGGCTGCTGCC
AGTGGCGATAAGTCGTGTCTTACCGGGTTGGACTCAAGACGATAGTTACCGGATAAGGCGCAGCGGTCGG
GCTGAACGGGGGGTTCGTGCACACAGCCCAGCTTGGAGCGAACGACCTACACCGAACTGAGATACCTACA
GCGTGAGCTATGAGAAAGCGCCACGCTTCCCGAAGGGAGAAAGGCGGACAGGTATCCGGTAAGCGGCAGG
GTCGGAACAGGAGAGCGCACGAGGGAGCTTCCAGGGGGAAACGCCTGGTATCTTTATAGTCCTGTCGGGT
TTCGCCACCTCTGACTTGAGCGTCGATTTTTGTGATGCTCGTCAGGGGGGCGGAGCCTATGGAAAAACGC
CAGCAACGCGGCCTTTTTACGGTTCCTGGCCTTTTGCTGGCCTTTTGCTCACATGTTCTTTCCTGCGTTA
TCCCCTGATTCTGTGGATAACCGTATTACCGCCATGCAT
Features (pLannotate 1.2.2; 18 found; start..end, strand, type, name):
     61..364     +  enhancer       CMV enhancer: human cytomegalovirus immediate early enhancer
    365..568     +  promoter       CMV promoter: human cytomegalovirus (CMV) immediate early promoter
    564..597     +  LTR            5' LTR (truncated) (fragment): truncated 5' long terminal repeat (LTR) from HIV-1
    613..631     +  promoter       T7 promoter: promoter for bacteriophage T7 RNA polymerase
    668..1054    +  CDS            MS2: bacteriophage MS2 coat protein binds to a specific stem-loop structure in the viral RNA (Peabody, 1993)
   1097..1123    +  CDS            3xHA (fragment): three tandem HA epitope tags
   1142..1708    +  CDS            ZNF598 (fragment): ZN598_HUMAN - Experimental evidence at protein level: Swiss-Prot protein existence level 1. E3 ubiquitin-protein ligase that plays a key role in the ribosome quality control (RQC), a pathway that takes place when a ribosome has stalled during translation (PubMed:28065601, PubMed:28132843). Required for ribosomes to terminally stall during translation of poly(A) sequences by mediating monoubiquitination of 40S ribosomal protein RPS10/eS10, RPS20/uS10 and RPS3/uS3 (PubMed:28065601, PubMed:28132843). Stalling precludes synthesis of a long poly-lysine tail and initiates the RQC pathway to degrade
   1712..1737    +  misc_feature   MCS (fragment): multiple cloning site
   1749..1833    +  CDS            large T antigen (fragment): large T antigen from SV40 (simian virus 40)
   1856..1977    +  polyA_signal   SV40 poly(A) signal: SV40 polyadenylation signal
   2011..2439    -  rep_origin     f1 ori (sequence partly withheld): f1 bacteriophage origin of replication; arrow indicates direction of (+) strand synthesis
   2466..2570    +  promoter       AmpR promoter: bla
   2572..2929    +  promoter       SV40 promoter: SV40 enhancer and early promoter
   2964..3758    +  CDS            NeoR/KanR: aminoglycoside phosphotransferase from Tn5; aph(3')-II (or nptII); confers resistance to neomycin, kanamycin, and G418 (Geneticin®)
   3779..3931    +  CDS            ble (fragment): BLE_KLEPN - Experimental evidence at protein level: Swiss-Prot protein existence level 1. Binding protein with a strong affinity to the bleomycin family of antibiotics. Binds to CL990; an antimitotic-antibiotic compound. From Klebsiella pneumoniae.
   3990..4037    +  polyA_signal   HSV TK poly(A) signal: herpes simplex virus thymidine kinase polyadenylation signal (Cole and Stacy, 1985)
   4128..4144    -  polyA_signal   bGH poly(A) signal (fragment): bovine growth hormone polyadenylation signal
   4366..4954    +  rep_origin     ori: high-copy-number ColE1/pMB1/pBR322/pUC origin of replication
