[The description below was written by a language model from this plasmid's Addgene catalogue record and pLannotate feature annotations shown in this document.]
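Description:
pT7-MS2-HA-C1-HsZNF598_715-904_AH is a 5,068 nt mammalian expression plasmid that produces a C-terminal fragment (residues 715–904) of human ZNF598 fused at its N-terminus to the bacteriophage MS2 coat protein and an HA epitope tag. The catalogue lists the backbone as unknown. The annotated layout, however, resembles a C1-type vector: a CMV expression cassette, an f1 ori, a dual-promoter NeoR/KanR marker and a high-copy ColE1/pUC origin. In bacteria the plasmid is selected with kanamycin. The same aminoglycoside phosphotransferase gene is driven by the bacterial bla promoter and the SV40 early promoter and terminated by the HSV TK poly(A) signal, so it could also support G418 selection in mammalian cells. Several short annotated fragments (HIV-1 LTR, SV40 large T antigen, ble, bGH poly(A)) are most likely residual backbone sequence or partial-match artefacts rather than functional parts.

The fusion open reading frame is transcribed from the CMV enhancer and immediate early promoter and ends at the SV40 polyadenylation signal. A T7 promoter lies between the CMV promoter and the coding sequence, which would permit in vitro transcription with T7 RNA polymerase. The MS2 coat protein binds a specific RNA stem-loop, so fusing it to a protein fragment allows that fragment to be tethered to a reporter mRNA carrying MS2 binding sites. The HA tag allows detection or immunoprecipitation. ZNF598 is an E3 ubiquitin ligase that acts in ribosome quality control at stalled ribosomes. The record states only mammalian expression as the purpose, but the design is consistent with tethering assays that test whether this C-terminal region affects the fate of a bound mRNA. The depositor notes that the insert follows the NCBI reference transcript and that the supplied sequence may be theoretical.
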