Addgene plasmid #148868: pT7-MS2-HA-C1-HsZNF598_715-904_AH
Purpose: Mammalian Expression of HsZNF598_715-904
Depositing lab: Elisa Izaurralde. Depositing organization: Max Planck Institute for Developmental Biology.
Backbone
  Vector backbone: Unknown
  Vector type: Mammalian Expression
Growth in bacteria
  Bacterial resistance: Kanamycin, 50 μg/mL
  Growth temperature: 37°C
  Growth strain: DH5alpha
  Copy number: High Copy
Gene/Insert
  Gene/Insert name: HsZNF598_715-904
  Species: H. sapiens (human)
  Entrez Gene: ZNF598 (a.k.a. HEL2)
  Cloning method: Unknown
Terms and licenses: Academic/Nonprofit Terms; Industry Terms: Not Available to Industry
Depositor comments: Sequence according to sequence given by NCBI: NM_178167.4 Plasmids from this collection were made available to the research community and donated after the lab closed. Please note that the sequence provided by the depositing laboratory may be theoretical/predicted or based on Sanger sequencing results. There may be discrepancies between sequencing results obtained by Addgene and the depositor sequence. If an Addgene verified sequence is not available, please contact before placing your order to request that our lab fully sequence the plasmid.
How to cite: pT7-MS2-HA-C1-HsZNF598_715-904_AH was a gift from Elisa Izaurralde (Addgene plasmid # 148868 ; http://n2t.net/addgene:148868 ; RRID:Addgene_148868)
